Addgene plasmid #111001: AAP-COMP-blac-flag-his
Purpose: Expresses pentamerised full-length protein ectodomain with no N-linked glycans in mammalian cells. Contains a C-terminal rat Cd4 d3+4 tag, COMP pentamerisation domain, flag- and 6xHis tags.
Depositing lab: Gavin Wright. Depositing organization: Wellcome Sanger Institute. Publication: Systematic Identification of Plasmodium Falciparum Sporozoite Membrane Protein Interactions Reveals an Essential Role for the p24 Complex in Host Infection. Knockel J, Dundas K, Yang ASP, Galaway F, Metcalf T, Gemert GV, Sauerwein RW, Rayner JC, Billker O, Wright GJ. Mol Cell Proteomics. 2021;20:100038. doi: 10.1074/mcp.RA120.002432. Epub 2021 Jan 27. PubMed 33515807.
Backbone
  Vector backbone: pTT3
  Backbone manufacturer: pTT3 was obtained from Yves Durocher, National Research Council of Canada-Biotechnology Research Institute
  Backbone size w/o insert (bp): 7661
  Vector type: Mammalian Expression
Growth in bacteria
  Bacterial resistance: Ampicillin, 100 μg/mL
  Growth temperature: 37°C
  Growth strain: DH5alpha
  Copy number: Unknown
Gene/Insert
  Gene/Insert name: aminopeptidase P (APP) (alt names: PF3D7_1454400; PFAPP)
  Species: Synthetic
  Insert size (bp): 2331
  Mutation: All NXT/S sites mutated to NXA, where X is any amino acid except Proline
  Entrez Gene: PF14_0517
  Promoter: CMV
  Tag / fusion protein: Exogenous signal peptide of mouse origin (N terminal on insert); rat Cd4d3+4, beta-lactamase, triple FLAG tag, 6xHis tag (C terminal on insert)
  Cloning method: Restriction Enzyme; 5′ cloning site Not1 (not destroyed); 3′ cloning site Asc1 (not destroyed)
Terms and licenses: Academic/Nonprofit Terms; Industry Terms: Not Available to Industry
How to cite: AAP-COMP-blac-flag-his was a gift from Gavin Wright (Addgene plasmid # 111001 ; http://n2t.net/addgene:111001 ; RRID:Addgene_111001)
