[The description below was written by a language model from this plasmid's Addgene catalogue record and pLannotate feature annotations shown in this document.]
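Description:
AAP-COMP-blac-flag-his is a mammalian expression plasmid built on the pTT3 backbone and designed to secrete a pentameric, tagged form of a Plasmodium falciparum protein. It is propagated in E. coli through a high-copy ColE1/pUC-type origin with ampicillin selection (AmpR). It also carries an Epstein-Barr virus oriP fragment, which supports episomal maintenance in cells that supply EBNA1. Transcription is driven by the CMV immediate-early enhancer and promoter. Downstream of the promoter lie adenovirus-derived leader and splice elements and a chimeric intron, and the unit ends in a rabbit β-globin polyadenylation signal. The two annotated sequence records, about 9.9 kb each, differ by only two nucleotides and give the same feature map.

The insert is a synthetic coding sequence of about 2.3 kb for aminopeptidase P (PF3D7_1454400), cloned between retained NotI and AscI sites. Every N-X-S/T sequon has been changed to N-X-A so that mammalian cells do not add N-linked glycans. An exogenous mouse immunoglobulin heavy-chain signal peptide at the N terminus directs the protein into the secretory pathway. The C terminus is fused in turn to rat Cd4 domains 3 and 4, the COMP coiled-coil segment that drives pentamerisation, a β-lactamase lacking its own signal sequence, a 3xFLAG epitope and a 6xHis tag. The His tag is listed in the catalogue but is not annotated in the feature tables. The short Geminin and BlpR hits within the insert region are probably spurious matches.

Pentamerisation raises binding avidity, and the β-lactamase moiety can serve as an enzymatic reporter. These features fit use as a multivalent "prey" reagent in screens for extracellular protein interactions, in line with the associated study of sporozoite membrane protein interactions.
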