Features (pLannotate 1.2.2; 23 found; start..end, strand, type, name):
    184..273     +  intron         chimeric intron (fragment): chimera between introns from adenovirus and immunoglobulin heavy chain genes
    292..338     +  CDS            IgH signal sequence (fragment): signal sequence from the mouse immunoglobulin heavy chain variable region
   1098..1119    +  CDS            Gem1 (1-110) (fragment): degron consisting of residues 1-110 of human Geminin (Zielke and Edgar, 2015)
   2514..2530    +  CDS            BlpR (fragment): phosphinothricin acetyltransferase; Streptomyces hygroscopicus bar; confers resistance to bialophos or phosphinothricin
   2683..3243    +  CDS            Cd4 (fragment): CD4_RAT - Experimental evidence at protein level: Swiss-Prot protein existence level 1. Integral membrane glycoprotein that plays an essential role in the immune response and serves multiple functions in responses against both external and internal offenses. In T-cells, functions primarily as a coreceptor for MHC class II molecule:peptide complex. The antigens presented by class II peptides are derived from extracellular proteins while class I peptides are derived from cytosolic proteins. Interacts simultaneously with the T-cell receptor (TCR) and the MHC class II presented by antigen presenti
   3280..3447    +  CDS            COMP (fragment): COMP_HUMAN - Experimental evidence at protein level: Swiss-Prot protein existence level 1. May play a role in the structural integrity of cartilage via its interaction with other extracellular matrix proteins such as the collagens and fibronectin. Can mediate the interaction of chondrocytes with the cartilage extracellular matrix through interaction with cell surface integrin receptors. Could play a role in the pathogenesis of osteoarthritis. Potent suppressor of apoptosis in both primary chondrocytes and transformed cells. Suppresses apoptosis by blocking the activation of caspase-3 and by in
   3455..4242    +  CDS            bla(M) (fragment): β-lactamase lacking the signal sequence; bla(M); allows cytosolic expression of β-lactamase
   4249..4314    +  CDS            3xFLAG: three tandem FLAG® epitope tags, followed by an enterokinase cleavage site
   4376..4431    +  polyA_signal   β-globin poly(A) signal: rabbit β-globin polyadenylation signal (Gil and Proudfoot, 1987)
   4945..6626    -  rep_origin     oriP (fragment): Epstein-Barr virus oriP replication origin (Yates et al., 2000)
   6753..6857    +  promoter       AmpR promoter: bla
   6858..7718    +  CDS            AmpR: β-lactamase; bla; confers resistance to ampicillin, carbenicillin, and related antibiotics
   7889..8477    +  rep_origin     ori: high-copy-number ColE1/pMB1/pBR322/pUC origin of replication
   8660..8752    +  CDS            lacI (fragment): lac repressor; lacI; The lac repressor binds to the lac operator to inhibit transcription in E. coli. This inhibition can be relieved by adding lactose or isopropyl-β-D-thiogalactopyranoside (IPTG).
   8765..8786    +  protein_bind   CAP binding site: CAP binding activates transcription in the presence of cAMP. E. coli catabolite activator protein
   8801..8831    +  promoter       lac promoter: promoter for the E. coli lac operon
   8839..8855    +  protein_bind   lac operator: The lac repressor binds to the lac operator to inhibit transcription in E. coli. This inhibition can be relieved by adding lactose or isopropyl-β-D-thiogalactopyranoside (IPTG). lac repressor encoded by lacI
   8925..8941    +  promoter       tet promoter (fragment): E. coli promoter for tetracycline efflux protein gene
   8951..8976    -  CDS            bla(M) (fragment): β-lactamase lacking the signal sequence; bla(M); allows cytosolic expression of β-lactamase
   9150..9529    +  enhancer       CMV enhancer: human cytomegalovirus immediate early enhancer
   9531..9730    +  promoter       CMV promoter: human cytomegalovirus (CMV) immediate early promoter
   9798..9836    +  misc_feature   Ad SA (fragment): adenovirus major late transcript splice acceptor (Friedrich and Soriano, 1991)
   9869..153     -  CDS            PTP (fragment) (across the origin): TERM_ADE02 - Experimental evidence at protein level: Swiss-Prot protein existence level 1. Protein covalently bound to the viral DNA that acts as a primer for viral genomic replication by DNA strand displacement. Assembles on the viral origin of replication in an initiation complex with viral polymerase, DBP, host NFIA and host POU2F1/OCT1. During initiation, the polymerase covalently couples the first dCTP with Ser- 580 of pTP. The terminal protein stimulates the template activity over 20 fold compared to protein-free templates. Neo-synthesized viral genomes are linked to two preterminal prot
>Addgene plasmid #111001 | AAP-COMP-blac-flag-his | depositor full sequence | sequence record 208757 | AAP-COMP-blac-flag-his sequence 9925 bps
CTCGAGAAAGGCGTCTAACCAGTCACAGTCGCAAGGTAGGCTGAGCACCGTGGCGGGCGGCAGCGGGTGG
CGGTCGGGGTTGTTTCTGGCGGAGGTGCTGCTGATGATGTAATTAAAGTAGGCGGTCTTGAGACGGCGGA
TGGTCGAGGTGAGGTGTGGCAGGCTTGAGATCCAGCTGTTGGGGTGAGTACTCCCTCTCAAAAGCGGGCA
TTACTTCTGCGCTAAGATTGTCAGTTTCCAAAAACGAGGAGGATTTGATATTCACCTGGCCCGATCTGGC
CATACACTTGAGTGACAATGACATCCACTTTGCCTTTCTCTCCACAGGTGTCCACTCCCAGGTCCAAGTT
TGCCACCATGGAGTTTCAGACCCAGGTACTCATGTCCCTGCTGCTCTGCATGTCTGGTGCGGCCGCCAAG
GGCAAGAGACAGAACCTGGTGTCCGCCTACCTGAACCACTTCAAGAAGTCCTACTTCAGCGGCGTGACCA
GCGGCAGCGACTGCGTGAACAAGGCCGAGGTGTCCAGCGACAACAACAATAACAATAATAACAACAACAA
CAAGATCGCCCACAACTTCTTCAGCAAGAAGTACCAGCGGAACTTCGAGAACAACAACCTGGCCGAGAAC
CAGGAAAACAACAAAAACATCATCTACAGCGGCTCCAACATCTTCAAGAACATCTACAACACCGAGATGA
TGTCAAACAACAACGCCGTGGACGTGAACATGATGGACAACAACCCTGCCGCCAGACTGGAAGAACTGCG
GACCATCATGAAGAAGAACAAGATTGACGTCTACATCCTGATCAACAGCGACGAGCACAACAGCGAGATC
ATCAACGAGAAGGACAAGAAGATCGTCAAGATCACCAACTACGCTGGCGCCGACGGAATCCTGATCGTGA
CCAAGGACAAGCCCATCCTGTACGTGAACGCCCTGTACGAGCTGCAGGCCATGAACGAGCTGGACCAGAA
CCTGTTCACCCTGCGGATCAGCCGGATCGACAACCGGGACGAGATCTTCGAGACAATCAGCAGCCTGGAA
TTCAACACAATCGCCTTCGACGGCAAGAACACCGCCGTGGTGTTCTACGAGAAGCTGCGGAAGGCCCTGC
TGAACGCCTACCCCAAGAAAAAGATCGTCGAGAAGATCATCTATAACAACAATTTCGACGACGTGAACAA
GAAGGACGACGAGAACGTCCTGAACTTCCTGGTGCTGGAAAAGTCCCTGGTGGAAATCAAGGACTACCCT
GTGAACAACAAGGCCCTGTACATCCACGACCGGAAGTACAACGGCGCCTGTGCCGGCGAGAAGATTGACA
AGCTGAAGCAGAGCCTGATGTACGACATCAAGAACGTGGACAACCTGCTGCTGAGCGAGCTGGATGAGAT
CGCCTATCTGCTGAACCTGCGGGGCTACGACTACCAGTACAGCCCTCTGTTCTACAGCTACCTGCTGTTC
CAGTTCGACAGAGAGGAACAGGACTTCTCCAAGATCGTGTTCTTCACCACCGTGAAGAACCTGCCCGCCG
ATGTGAAGAATCTGCTCGAGATCAACAAAGTGATCGTGAAAGAGTACGAGGAAATCGTCCCCTACCTGCG
GGACGTGGTCATCCCCAGCATCCCCAAGCACAACGACGACAACCCCGACTTTAAGAAGTACGATATCAGC
CTGAGCCCCTACATCAACCTGATGATCTACAAGCTGTTCGATCGGAAGAACGTGCTGCTGCAGAACAGCC
CCGTGGTCAAGATGAAGGCCGTGAAAAACGACGTGGAAATCGACAACATGAAGCAGGCCCACATCCTGGA
CGGCCTGGCTCTGCTGCAGTTCTTTCATTGGTGCGAGCAGAAGCGCAAGACCAAAGAGCTGTTCAACGAG
GCCGAGATGAGCCTGCGGCACAAGGTGGACTACTTCAGAAGCACCAAGAAGAACTTCATCTTCCCCAGCT
TCAGCACCATCAGCGCCAGCGGCCCCAACGCCGCCGTGATCCACTACGAGTGCACCGACAAGACCAATGC
CGCCATCAAGCCCGCCATCTACCTGCTCGACTCTGGCGGCCAGTACCTGCACGGCACCACCGACGTGACC
CGGACCACCCACTTTGGCGAGCCCACCGCCGAGGAAAAGCGGATCTACACCCTGGTCCTGAAGGGCCACC
TGAGACTGCGGAAAGTGATCTTCGCCAGCTACACCAACTCTGCCGCCCTGGACTTTATCGCCAGAGAGAA
TCTGTTCAACAACTTCATGGACTACAACCACGGCACCGGCCACGGCGTGGGCCTGACCCTGAATGTGCAC
GAGGGCGGCTGCAGCATCGGCCCTGTGGGAGGCGCCCCTCTGAAGAAAAACATGGTGCTGTCCAACGAGC
CCGGCTACTACATGAAGGATAAGTTCGGCGTGCGGATCGAGAACATGCAGTACGTGATCAGCAAAGAGAT
CACCGACACCACCGAGTACCTGAGCTTCGACGACCTGACCATGTACCCTTACGAGAAGAAGCTGCTGGAC
TTCAGCCTGCTGACCAATCAGGAAATCAAAGAACTGAACGAGTACCACACCACCATCCGGAACACCCTGC
TGCCCCTCGTGAAGCAGTCCCCTCAGGAATACGGCGAGTCTGTCGAGAAGTACCTGATCGAGATCACAGA
GCCTATCGCCATCCACAACAACGGCGCGCCGTCGACCTCCATCACGGCCTATAAGAGTGAGGGGGAGTCA
GCGGAGTTCTCCTTCCCACTCAACCTTGGAGAGGAAAGCCTGCAGGGAGAGTTGAGATGGAAGGCAGAGA
AGGCTCCTTCTTCCCAGTCCTGGATCACCTTCTCCCTAAAGAACCAAAAGGTGTCTGTGCAGAAGTCTAC
TAGCAACCCCAAGTTCCAGCTGTCCGAAACGCTCCCACTCACCCTTCAGATACCCCAGGTCTCCCTTCAG
TTTGCTGGTTCTGGCAACCTGACCCTGACTCTGGACAGAGGGATACTGTATCAGGAAGTGAACCTGGTGG
TGATGAAAGTGACTCAGCCCGACAGCAACACTTTGACCTGTGAGGTGATGGGACCCACCTCACCCAAGAT
GAGACTGATCTTGAAGCAGGAGAATCAGGAGGCCAGGGTCTCCAGGCAGGAGAAAGTGATTCAAGTGCAG
GCCCCTGAAGCAGGGGTGTGGCAATGTCTACTGAGTGAAGGTGAAGAGGTCAAGATGGACTCCAAGATCC
AGGTTTTATCCAAAGGGTTGAATTCCGGCGGCGGCTCCGGAGGCGGTACCGGTGGCGGCGACCTAGCCCC
ACAGATGCTTCGAGAACTCCAGGAGACTAATGCGGCGCTGCAAGACGTGAGAGAGCTCTTGCGACAGCAG
GTCAAGGAGATCACCTTCCTGAAGAATACGGTGATGGAATGTGACGCCTGCGGTCTAGACAGAAACCTGC
CTCCACTAGCACCTCTGGGCCCACACCCAGAAACGCTGGTGAAAGTAAAAGATGCTGAAGATCAGTTGGG
TGCACGAGTGGGTTACATCGAACTGGATCTCAACAGCGGTAAGATCCTTGAGAGTTTTCGCCCCGAAGAA
CGTTTTCCAATGATGAGCACTTTTAAAGTTCTGCTATGTGGCGCGGTATTATCCCGTATTGACGCCGGGC
AAGAGCAACTCGGTCGCCGCATACACTATTCTCAGAATGACTTGGTTGAGTACTCACCAGTCACAGAAAA
GCATCTTACGGATGGCATGACAGTAAGAGAATTATGCAGTGCTGCCATAACCATGAGTGATAACACTGCG
GCCAACTTACTTCTGACAACGATCGGAGGACCGAAGGAGCTAACCGCTTTTTTGCACAACATGGGGGATC
ATGTAACTCGCCTTGATCGTTGGGAACCGGAGCTGAATGAAGCCATACCAAACGACGAGCGTGACACCAC
GATGCCTGTAGCAATGGCAACAACGTTGCGCAAACTATTAACTGGCGAACTACTTACTCTAGCTTCCCGG
CAACAATTAATAGACTGGATGGAGGCGGATAAAGTTGCAGGACCACTTCTGCGCTCGGCCCTTCCGGCTG
GCTGGTTTATTGCTGATAAATCTGGAGCCGGTGAGCGTGGGTCTCGCGGTATCATTGCAGCACTGGGGCC
AGATGGTAAGCCCTCCCGTATCGTAGTTATCTACACGACGGGGAGTCAGGCAACTATGGATGAACGAAAT
AGACAGATCGCTGAGATAGGTGCCTCACTGATTAAGCATTGGGGCCCTGACTACAAAGACCATGACGGTG
ATTATAAAGATCATGACATCGATTACAAGGATGACGATGACAAGGGCCCTCACCACCACCATCACCACTA
ATTAATTAAGGATCCCCCGACCTCGACCTCTGGCTAATAAAGGAAATTTATTTTCATTGCAATAGTGTGT
TGGAATTTTTTGTGTCTCTCACTCGGAAGGACATATGGGAGGGCAAATCATTTGGTCGAGATCCCTCGGA
GATCTCTAGCTAGAGGATCGATCCCCGCCCCGGACGAACTAAACCTGACTACGACATCTCTGCCCCTTCT
TCGCGGGGCAGTGCATGTAATCCCTTCAGTTGGTTGGTACAACTTGCCAACTGGGCCCTGTTCCACATGT
GACACGGGGGGGGACCAAACACAAAGGGGTTCTCTGACTGTAGTTGACATCCTTATAAATGGATGTGCAC
ATTTGCCAACACTGAGTGGCTTTCATCCTGGAGCAGACTTTGCAGTCTGTGGACTGCAACACAACATTGC
CTTTATGTGTAACTCTTGGCTGAAGCTCTTACACCAATGCTGGGGGACATGTACCTCCCAGGGGCCCAGG
AAGACTACGGGAGGCTACACCAACGTCAATCAGAGGGGCCTGTGTAGCTACCGATAAGCGGACCCTCAAG
AGGGCATTAGCAATAGTGTTTATAAGGCCCCCTTGTTAACCCTAAACGGGTAGCATATGCTTCCCGGGTA
GTAGTATATACTATCCAGACTAACCCTAATTCAATAGCATATGTTACCCAACGGGAAGCATATGCTATCG
AATTAGGGTTAGTAAAAGGGTCCTAAGGAACAGCGATATCTCCCACCCCATGAGCTGTCACGGTTTTATT
TACATGGGGTCAGGATTCCACGAGGGTAGTGAACCATTTTAGTCACAAGGGCAGTGGCTGAAGATCAAGG
AGCGGGCAGTGAACTCTCCTGAATCTTCGCCTGCTTCTTCATTCTCCTTCGTTTAGCTAATAGAATAACT
GCTGAGTTGTGAACAGTAAGGTGTATGTGAGGTGCTCGAAAACAAGGTTTCAGGTGACGCCCCCAGAATA
AAATTTGGACGGGGGGTTCAGTGGTGGCATTGTGCTATGACACCAATATAACCCTCACAAACCCCTTGGG
CAATAAATACTAGTGTAGGAATGAAACATTCTGAATATCTTTAACAATAGAAATCCATGGGGTGGGGACA
AGCCGTAAAGACTGGATGTCCATCTCACACGAATTTATGGCTATGGGCAACACATAATCCTAGTGCAATA
TGATACTGGGGTTATTAAGATGTGTCCCAGGCAGGGACCAAGACAGGTGAACCATGTTGTTACACTCTAT
TTGTAACAAGGGGAAAGAGAGTGGACGCCGACAGCAGCGGACTCCACTGGTTGTCTCTAACACCCCCGAA
AATTAAACGGGGCTCCACGCCAATGGGGCCCATAAACAAAGACAAGTGGCCACTCTTTTTTTTGAAATTG
TGGAGTGGGGGCACGCGTCAGCCCCCACACGCCGCCCTGCGGTTTTGGACTGTAAAATAAGGGTGTAATA
ACTTGGCTGATTGTAACCCCGCTAACCACTGCGGTCAAACCACTTGCCCACAAAACCACTAATGGCACCC
CGGGGAATACCTGCATAAGTAGGTGGGCGGGCCAAGATAGGGGCGCGATTGCTGCGATCTGGAGGACAAA
TTACACACACTTGCGCCTGAGCGCCAAGCACAGGGTTGTTGGTCCTCATATTCACGAGGTCGCTGAGAGC
ACGGTGGGCTAATGTTGCCATGGGTAGCATATACTACCCAAATATCTGGATAGCATATGCTATCCTAATC
TATATCTGGGTAGCATAGGCTATCCTAATCTATATCTGGGTAGCATATGCTATCCTAATCTATATCTGGG
TAGTATATGCTATCCTAATTTATATCTGGGTAGCATAGGCTATCCTAATCTATATCTGGGTAGCATATGC
TATCCTAATCTATATCTGGGTAGTATATGCTATCCTAATCTGTATCCGGGTAGCATATGCTATCCTAATA
GAGATTAGGGTAGTATATGCTATCCTAATTTATATCTGGGTAGCATATACTACCCAAATATCTGGATAGC
ATATGCTATCCTAATCTATATCTGGGTAGCATATGCTATCCTAATCTATATCTGGGTAGCATAGGCTATC
CTAATCTATATCTGGGTAGCATATGCTATCCTAATCTATATCTGGGTAGTATATGCTATCCTAATTTATA
TCTGGGTAGCATAGGCTATCCTAATCTATATCTGGGTAGCATATGCTATCCTAATCTATATCTGGGTAGT
ATATGCTATCCTAATCTGTATCCGGGTAGCATATGCTATCCTCATGATAAGCTGTCAAACATGAGAATTT
TCTTGAAGACGAAAGGGCCTCGTGATACGCCTATTTTTATAGGTTAATGTCATGATAATAATGGTTTCTT
AGACGTCAGGTGGCACTTTTCGGGGAAATGTGCGCGGAACCCCTATTTGTTTATTTTTCTAAATACATTC
AAATATGTATCCGCTCATGAGACAATAACCCTGATAAATGCTTCAATAATATTGAAAAAGGAAGAGTATG
AGTATTCAACATTTCCGTGTCGCCCTTATTCCCTTTTTTGCGGCATTTTGCCTTCCTGTTTTTGCTCACC
CAGAAACGCTGGTGAAAGTAAAAGATGCTGAAGATCAGTTGGGTGCACGAGTGGGTTACATCGAACTGGA
TCTCAACAGCGGTAAGATCCTTGAGAGTTTTCGCCCCGAAGAACGTTTTCCAATGATGAGCACTTTTAAA
GTTCTGCTATGTGGCGCGGTATTATCCCGTGTTGACGCCGGGCAAGAGCAACTCGGTCGCCGCATACACT
ATTCTCAGAATGACTTGGTTGAGTACTCACCAGTCACAGAAAAGCATCTTACGGATGGCATGACAGTAAG
AGAATTATGCAGTGCTGCCATAACCATGAGTGATAACACTGCGGCCAACTTACTTCTGACAACGATCGGA
GGACCGAAGGAGCTAACCGCTTTTTTGCACAACATGGGGGATCATGTAACTCGCCTTGATCGTTGGGAAC
CGGAGCTGAATGAAGCCATACCAAACGACGAGCGTGACACCACGATGCCTGCAGCAATGGCAACAACGTT
GCGCAAACTATTAACTGGCGAACTACTTACTCTAGCTTCCCGGCAACAATTAATAGACTGGATGGAGGCG
GATAAAGTTGCAGGACCACTTCTGCGCTCGGCCCTTCCGGCTGGCTGGTTTATTGCTGATAAATCTGGAG
CCGGTGAGCGTGGGTCTCGCGGTATCATTGCAGCACTGGGGCCAGATGGTAAGCCCTCCCGTATCGTAGT
TATCTACACGACGGGGAGTCAGGCAACTATGGATGAACGAAATAGACAGATCGCTGAGATAGGTGCCTCA
CTGATTAAGCATTGGTAACTGTCAGACCAAGTTTACTCATATATACTTTAGATTGATTTAAAACTTCATT
TTTAATTTAAAAGGATCTAGGTGAAGATCCTTTTTGATAATCTCATGACCAAAATCCCTTAACGTGAGTT
TTCGTTCCACTGAGCGTCAGACCCCGTAGAAAAGATCAAAGGATCTTCTTGAGATCCTTTTTTTCTGCGC
GTAATCTGCTGCTTGCAAACAAAAAAACCACCGCTACCAGCGGTGGTTTGTTTGCCGGATCAAGAGCTAC
CAACTCTTTTTCCGAAGGTAACTGGCTTCAGCAGAGCGCAGATACCAAATACTGTTCTTCTAGTGTAGCC
GTAGTTAGGCCACCACTTCAAGAACTCTGTAGCACCGCCTACATACCTCGCTCTGCTAATCCTGTTACCA
GTGGCTGCTGCCAGTGGCGATAAGTCGTGTCTTACCGGGTTGGACTCAAGACGATAGTTACCGGATAAGG
CGCAGCGGTCGGGCTGAACGGGGGGTTCGTGCACACAGCCCAGCTTGGAGCGAACGACCTACACCGAACT
GAGATACCTACAGCGTGAGCTATGAGAAAGCGCCACGCTTCCCGAAGGGAGAAAGGCGGACAGGTATCCG
GTAAGCGGCAGGGTCGGAACAGGAGAGCGCACGAGGGAGCTTCCAGGGGGAAACGCCTGGTATCTTTATA
GTCCTGTCGGGTTTCGCCACCTCTGACTTGAGCGTCGATTTTTGTGATGCTCGTCAGGGGGGCGGAGCCT
ATGGAAAAACGCCAGCAACGCGGCCTTTTTACGGTTCCTGGCCTTTTGCTGGCCTTTTGCTCACATGTTC
TTTCCTGCGTTATCCCCTGATTCTGTGGATAACCGTATTACCGCCTTTGAGTGAGCTGATACCGCTCGCC
GCAGCCGAACGACCGAGCGCAGCGAGTCAGTGAGCGAGGAAGCGGAAGAGCGCCCAATACGCAAACCGCC
TCTCCCCGCGCGTTGGCCGATTCATTAATGCAGCTGGCACGACAGGTTTCCCGACTGGAAAGCGGGCAGT
GAGCGCAACGCAATTAATGTGAGTTAGCTCACTCATTAGGCACCCCAGGCTTTACACTTTATGCTTCCGG
CTCGTATGTTGTGTGGAATTGTGAGCGGATAACAATTTCACACAGGAAACAGCTATGACCATGATTACGC
CAAGCTCTAGCTAGAGGTCGACCAATTCTCATGTTTGACAGCTTATCATCGCAGATCCGGGCAACGTTGT
TGCCATTGCTGCAGGCGCAGAACTGGTAGGTATGGAAGATCTATACATTGAATCAATATTGGCAATTAGC
CATATTAGTCATTGGTTATATAGCATAAATCAATATTGGCTATTGGCCATTGCATACGTTGTATCTATAT
CATAATATGTACATTTATATTGGCTCATGTCCAATATGACCGCCATGTTGACATTGATTATTGACTAGTT
ATTAATAGTAATCAATTACGGGGTCATTAGTTCATAGCCCATATATGGAGTTCCGCGTTACATAACTTAC
GGTAAATGGCCCGCCTGGCTGACCGCCCAACGACCCCCGCCCATTGACGTCAATAATGACGTATGTTCCC
ATAGTAACGCCAATAGGGACTTTCCATTGACGTCAATGGGTGGAGTATTTACGGTAAACTGCCCACTTGG
CAGTACATCAAGTGTATCATATGCCAAGTCCGCCCCCTATTGACGTCAATGACGGTAAATGGCCCGCCTG
GCATTATGCCCAGTACATGACCTTACGGGACTTTCCTACTTGGCAGTACATCTACGTATTAGTCATCGCT
ATTACCATGGTGATGCGGTTTTGGCAGTACACCAATGGGCGTGGATAGCGGTTTGACTCACGGGGATTTC
CAAGTCTCCACCCCATTGACGTCAATGGGAGTTTGTTTTGGCACCAAAATCAACGGGACTTTCCAAAATG
TCGTAATAACCCCGCCCCGTTGACGCAAATGGGCGGTAGGCGTGTACGGTGGGAGGTCTATATAAGCAGA
GCTCGTTTAGTGAACCGTCAGATCCTCACTCTCTTCCGCATCGCTGTCTGCGAGGGCCAGCTGTTGGGCT
CGCGGTTGAGGACAAACTCTTCGCGGTCTTTCCAGTACTCTTGGATCGGAAACCCGTCGGCCTCCGAACG
GTACTCCGCCACCGAGGGACCTGAGCGAGTCCGCATCGACCGGATCGGAAAACCT
