Features (pLannotate 1.2.2; 23 found; start..end, strand, type, name):
    184..273     +  intron         chimeric intron (fragment): chimera between introns from adenovirus and immunoglobulin heavy chain genes
    292..338     +  CDS            IgH signal sequence (fragment): signal sequence from the mouse immunoglobulin heavy chain variable region
   1098..1119    +  CDS            Gem1 (1-110) (fragment): degron consisting of residues 1-110 of human Geminin (Zielke and Edgar, 2015)
   2514..2530    +  CDS            BlpR (fragment): phosphinothricin acetyltransferase; Streptomyces hygroscopicus bar; confers resistance to bialophos or phosphinothricin
   2683..3243    +  CDS            Cd4 (fragment): CD4_RAT - Experimental evidence at protein level: Swiss-Prot protein existence level 1. Integral membrane glycoprotein that plays an essential role in the immune response and serves multiple functions in responses against both external and internal offenses. In T-cells, functions primarily as a coreceptor for MHC class II molecule:peptide complex. The antigens presented by class II peptides are derived from extracellular proteins while class I peptides are derived from cytosolic proteins. Interacts simultaneously with the T-cell receptor (TCR) and the MHC class II presented by antigen presenti
   3280..3447    +  CDS            COMP (fragment): COMP_HUMAN - Experimental evidence at protein level: Swiss-Prot protein existence level 1. May play a role in the structural integrity of cartilage via its interaction with other extracellular matrix proteins such as the collagens and fibronectin. Can mediate the interaction of chondrocytes with the cartilage extracellular matrix through interaction with cell surface integrin receptors. Could play a role in the pathogenesis of osteoarthritis. Potent suppressor of apoptosis in both primary chondrocytes and transformed cells. Suppresses apoptosis by blocking the activation of caspase-3 and by in
   3455..4242    +  CDS            bla(M) (fragment): β-lactamase lacking the signal sequence; bla(M); allows cytosolic expression of β-lactamase
   4249..4314    +  CDS            3xFLAG: three tandem FLAG® epitope tags, followed by an enterokinase cleavage site
   4374..4429    +  polyA_signal   β-globin poly(A) signal: rabbit β-globin polyadenylation signal (Gil and Proudfoot, 1987)
   4943..6624    -  rep_origin     oriP (fragment): Epstein-Barr virus oriP replication origin (Yates et al., 2000)
   6751..6855    +  promoter       AmpR promoter: bla
   6856..7716    +  CDS            AmpR: β-lactamase; bla; confers resistance to ampicillin, carbenicillin, and related antibiotics
   7887..8475    +  rep_origin     ori: high-copy-number ColE1/pMB1/pBR322/pUC origin of replication
   8658..8750    +  CDS            lacI (fragment): lac repressor; lacI; The lac repressor binds to the lac operator to inhibit transcription in E. coli. This inhibition can be relieved by adding lactose or isopropyl-β-D-thiogalactopyranoside (IPTG).
   8763..8784    +  protein_bind   CAP binding site: CAP binding activates transcription in the presence of cAMP. E. coli catabolite activator protein
   8799..8829    +  promoter       lac promoter: promoter for the E. coli lac operon
   8837..8853    +  protein_bind   lac operator: The lac repressor binds to the lac operator to inhibit transcription in E. coli. This inhibition can be relieved by adding lactose or isopropyl-β-D-thiogalactopyranoside (IPTG). lac repressor encoded by lacI
   8923..8939    +  promoter       tet promoter (fragment): E. coli promoter for tetracycline efflux protein gene
   8949..8974    -  CDS            bla(M) (fragment): β-lactamase lacking the signal sequence; bla(M); allows cytosolic expression of β-lactamase
   9148..9527    +  enhancer       CMV enhancer: human cytomegalovirus immediate early enhancer
   9529..9728    +  promoter       CMV promoter: human cytomegalovirus (CMV) immediate early promoter
   9796..9834    +  misc_feature   Ad SA (fragment): adenovirus major late transcript splice acceptor (Friedrich and Soriano, 1991)
   9867..153     -  CDS            PTP (fragment) (across the origin): TERM_ADE02 - Experimental evidence at protein level: Swiss-Prot protein existence level 1. Protein covalently bound to the viral DNA that acts as a primer for viral genomic replication by DNA strand displacement. Assembles on the viral origin of replication in an initiation complex with viral polymerase, DBP, host NFIA and host POU2F1/OCT1. During initiation, the polymerase covalently couples the first dCTP with Ser- 580 of pTP. The terminal protein stimulates the template activity over 20 fold compared to protein-free templates. Neo-synthesized viral genomes are linked to two preterminal prot
>Addgene plasmid #111001 | AAP-COMP-blac-flag-his | addgene full sequence | sequence record 224546 | Addgene NGS Result
CTCGAGAAAGGCGTCTAACCAGTCACAGTCGCAAGGTAGGCTGAGCACCGTGGCGGGCGGCAGCGGGTGG
CGGTCGGGGTTGTTTCTGGCGGAGGTGCTGCTGATGATGTAATTAAAGTAGGCGGTCTTGAGACGGCGGA
TGGTCGAGGTGAGGTGTGGCAGGCTTGAGATCCAGCTGTTGGGGTGAGTACTCCCTCTCAAAAGCGGGCA
TTACTTCTGCGCTAAGATTGTCAGTTTCCAAAAACGAGGAGGATTTGATATTCACCTGGCCCGATCTGGC
CATACACTTGAGTGACAATGACATCCACTTTGCCTTTCTCTCCACAGGTGTCCACTCCCAGGTCCAAGTT
TGCCACCATGGAGTTTCAGACCCAGGTACTCATGTCCCTGCTGCTCTGCATGTCTGGTGCGGCCGCCAAG
GGCAAGAGACAGAACCTGGTGTCCGCCTACCTGAACCACTTCAAGAAGTCCTACTTCAGCGGCGTGACCA
GCGGCAGCGACTGCGTGAACAAGGCCGAGGTGTCCAGCGACAACAACAATAACAATAATAACAACAACAA
CAAGATCGCCCACAACTTCTTCAGCAAGAAGTACCAGCGGAACTTCGAGAACAACAACCTGGCCGAGAAC
CAGGAAAACAACAAAAACATCATCTACAGCGGCTCCAACATCTTCAAGAACATCTACAACACCGAGATGA
TGTCAAACAACAACGCCGTGGACGTGAACATGATGGACAACAACCCTGCCGCCAGACTGGAAGAACTGCG
GACCATCATGAAGAAGAACAAGATTGACGTCTACATCCTGATCAACAGCGACGAGCACAACAGCGAGATC
ATCAACGAGAAGGACAAGAAGATCGTCAAGATCACCAACTACGCTGGCGCCGACGGAATCCTGATCGTGA
CCAAGGACAAGCCCATCCTGTACGTGAACGCCCTGTACGAGCTGCAGGCCATGAACGAGCTGGACCAGAA
CCTGTTCACCCTGCGGATCAGCCGGATCGACAACCGGGACGAGATCTTCGAGACAATCAGCAGCCTGGAA
TTCAACACAATCGCCTTCGACGGCAAGAACACCGCCGTGGTGTTCTACGAGAAGCTGCGGAAGGCCCTGC
TGAACGCCTACCCCAAGAAAAAGATCGTCGAGAAGATCATCTATAACAACAATTTCGACGACGTGAACAA
GAAGGACGACGAGAACGTCCTGAACTTCCTGGTGCTGGAAAAGTCCCTGGTGGAAATCAAGGACTACCCT
GTGAACAACAAGGCCCTGTACATCCACGACCGGAAGTACAACGGCGCCTGTGCCGGCGAGAAGATTGACA
AGCTGAAGCAGAGCCTGATGTACGACATCAAGAACGTGGACAACCTGCTGCTGAGCGAGCTGGATGAGAT
CGCCTATCTGCTGAACCTGCGGGGCTACGACTACCAGTACAGCCCTCTGTTCTACAGCTACCTGCTGTTC
CAGTTCGACAGAGAGGAACAGGACTTCTCCAAGATCGTGTTCTTCACCACCGTGAAGAACCTGCCCGCCG
ATGTGAAGAATCTGCTCGAGATCAACAAAGTGATCGTGAAAGAGTACGAGGAAATCGTCCCCTACCTGCG
GGACGTGGTCATCCCCAGCATCCCCAAGCACAACGACGACAACCCCGACTTTAAGAAGTACGATATCAGC
CTGAGCCCCTACATCAACCTGATGATCTACAAGCTGTTCGATCGGAAGAACGTGCTGCTGCAGAACAGCC
CCGTGGTCAAGATGAAGGCCGTGAAAAACGACGTGGAAATCGACAACATGAAGCAGGCCCACATCCTGGA
CGGCCTGGCTCTGCTGCAGTTCTTTCATTGGTGCGAGCAGAAGCGCAAGACCAAAGAGCTGTTCAACGAG
GCCGAGATGAGCCTGCGGCACAAGGTGGACTACTTCAGAAGCACCAAGAAGAACTTCATCTTCCCCAGCT
TCAGCACCATCAGCGCCAGCGGCCCCAACGCCGCCGTGATCCACTACGAGTGCACCGACAAGACCAATGC
CGCCATCAAGCCCGCCATCTACCTGCTCGACTCTGGCGGCCAGTACCTGCACGGCACCACCGACGTGACC
CGGACCACCCACTTTGGCGAGCCCACCGCCGAGGAAAAGCGGATCTACACCCTGGTCCTGAAGGGCCACC
TGAGACTGCGGAAAGTGATCTTCGCCAGCTACACCAACTCTGCCGCCCTGGACTTTATCGCCAGAGAGAA
TCTGTTCAACAACTTCATGGACTACAACCACGGCACCGGCCACGGCGTGGGCCTGACCCTGAATGTGCAC
GAGGGCGGCTGCAGCATCGGCCCTGTGGGAGGCGCCCCTCTGAAGAAAAACATGGTGCTGTCCAACGAGC
CCGGCTACTACATGAAGGATAAGTTCGGCGTGCGGATCGAGAACATGCAGTACGTGATCAGCAAAGAGAT
CACCGACACCACCGAGTACCTGAGCTTCGACGACCTGACCATGTACCCTTACGAGAAGAAGCTGCTGGAC
TTCAGCCTGCTGACCAATCAGGAAATCAAAGAACTGAACGAGTACCACACCACCATCCGGAACACCCTGC
TGCCCCTCGTGAAGCAGTCCCCTCAGGAATACGGCGAGTCTGTCGAGAAGTACCTGATCGAGATCACAGA
GCCTATCGCCATCCACAACAACGGCGCGCCGTCGACCTCCATCACGGCCTATAAGAGTGAGGGGGAGTCA
GCGGAGTTCTCCTTCCCACTCAACCTTGGAGAGGAAAGCCTGCAGGGAGAGTTGAGATGGAAGGCAGAGA
AGGCTCCTTCTTCCCAGTCCTGGATCACCTTCTCCCTAAAGAACCAAAAGGTGTCTGTGCAGAAGTCTAC
TAGCAACCCCAAGTTCCAGCTGTCCGAAACGCTCCCACTCACCCTTCAGATACCCCAGGTCTCCCTTCAG
TTTGCTGGTTCTGGCAACCTGACCCTGACTCTGGACAGAGGGATACTGTATCAGGAAGTGAACCTGGTGG
TGATGAAAGTGACTCAGCCCGACAGCAACACTTTGACCTGTGAGGTGATGGGACCCACCTCACCCAAGAT
GAGACTGATCTTGAAGCAGGAGAATCAGGAGGCCAGGGTCTCCAGGCAGGAGAAAGTGATTCAAGTGCAG
GCCCCTGAAGCAGGGGTGTGGCAATGTCTACTGAGTGAAGGTGAAGAGGTCAAGATGGACTCCAAGATCC
AGGTTTTATCCAAAGGGTTGAATTCCGGCGGCGGCTCCGGAGGCGGTACCGGTGGCGGCGACCTAGCCCC
ACAGATGCTTCGAGAACTCCAGGAGACTAATGCGGCGCTGCAAGACGTGAGAGAGCTCTTGCGACAGCAG
GTCAAGGAGATCACCTTCCTGAAGAATACGGTGATGGAATGTGACGCCTGCGGTCTAGACAGAAACCTGC
CTCCACTAGCACCTCTGGGCCCACACCCAGAAACGCTGGTGAAAGTAAAAGATGCTGAAGATCAGTTGGG
TGCACGAGTGGGTTACATCGAACTGGATCTCAACAGCGGTAAGATCCTTGAGAGTTTTCGCCCCGAAGAA
CGTTTTCCAATGATGAGCACTTTTAAAGTTCTGCTATGTGGCGCGGTATTATCCCGTATTGACGCCGGGC
AAGAGCAACTCGGTCGCCGCATACACTATTCTCAGAATGACTTGGTTGAGTACTCACCAGTCACAGAAAA
GCATCTTACGGATGGCATGACAGTAAGAGAATTATGCAGTGCTGCCATAACCATGAGTGATAACACTGCG
GCCAACTTACTTCTGACAACGATCGGAGGACCGAAGGAGCTAACCGCTTTTTTGCACAACATGGGGGATC
ATGTAACTCGCCTTGATCGTTGGGAACCGGAGCTGAATGAAGCCATACCAAACGACGAGCGTGACACCAC
GATGCCTGTAGCAATGGCAACAACGTTGCGCAAACTATTAACTGGCGAACTACTTACTCTAGCTTCCCGG
CAACAATTAATAGACTGGATGGAGGCGGATAAAGTTGCAGGACCACTTCTGCGCTCGGCCCTTCCGGCTG
GCTGGTTTATTGCTGATAAATCTGGAGCCGGTGAGCGTGGGTCTCGCGGTATCATTGCAGCACTGGGGCC
AGATGGTAAGCCCTCCCGTATCGTAGTTATCTACACGACGGGGAGTCAGGCAACTATGGATGAACGAAAT
AGACAGATCGCTGAGATAGGTGCCTCACTGATTAAGCATTGGGGCCCTGACTACAAAGACCATGACGGTG
ATTATAAAGATCATGACATCGATTACAAGGATGACGATGACAAGGGCCCTCACCACCACCATCACCACTA
ATAATAAGGATCCCCCGACCTCGACCTCTGGCTAATAAAGGAAATTTATTTTCATTGCAATAGTGTGTTG
GAATTTTTTGTGTCTCTCACTCGGAAGGACATATGGGAGGGCAAATCATTTGGTCGAGATCCCTCGGAGA
TCTCTAGCTAGAGGATCGATCCCCGCCCCGGACGAACTAAACCTGACTACGACATCTCTGCCCCTTCTTC
GCGGGGCAGTGCATGTAATCCCTTCAGTTGGTTGGTACAACTTGCCAACTGGGCCCTGTTCCACATGTGA
CACGGGGGGGGACCAAACACAAAGGGGTTCTCTGACTGTAGTTGACATCCTTATAAATGGATGTGCACAT
TTGCCAACACTGAGTGGCTTTCATCCTGGAGCAGACTTTGCAGTCTGTGGACTGCAACACAACATTGCCT
TTATGTGTAACTCTTGGCTGAAGCTCTTACACCAATGCTGGGGGACATGTACCTCCCAGGGGCCCAGGAA
GACTACGGGAGGCTACACCAACGTCAATCAGAGGGGCCTGTGTAGCTACCGATAAGCGGACCCTCAAGAG
GGCATTAGCAATAGTGTTTATAAGGCCCCCTTGTTAACCCTAAACGGGTAGCATATGCTTCCCGGGTAGT
AGTATATACTATCCAGACTAACCCTAATTCAATAGCATATGTTACCCAACGGGAAGCATATGCTATCGAA
TTAGGGTTAGTAAAAGGGTCCTAAGGAACAGCGATATCTCCCACCCCATGAGCTGTCACGGTTTTATTTA
CATGGGGTCAGGATTCCACGAGGGTAGTGAACCATTTTAGTCACAAGGGCAGTGGCTGAAGATCAAGGAG
CGGGCAGTGAACTCTCCTGAATCTTCGCCTGCTTCTTCATTCTCCTTCGTTTAGCTAATAGAATAACTGC
TGAGTTGTGAACAGTAAGGTGTATGTGAGGTGCTCGAAAACAAGGTTTCAGGTGACGCCCCCAGAATAAA
ATTTGGACGGGGGGTTCAGTGGTGGCATTGTGCTATGACACCAATATAACCCTCACAAACCCCTTGGGCA
ATAAATACTAGTGTAGGAATGAAACATTCTGAATATCTTTAACAATAGAAATCCATGGGGTGGGGACAAG
CCGTAAAGACTGGATGTCCATCTCACACGAATTTATGGCTATGGGCAACACATAATCCTAGTGCAATATG
ATACTGGGGTTATTAAGATGTGTCCCAGGCAGGGACCAAGACAGGTGAACCATGTTGTTACACTCTATTT
GTAACAAGGGGAAAGAGAGTGGACGCCGACAGCAGCGGACTCCACTGGTTGTCTCTAACACCCCCGAAAA
TTAAACGGGGCTCCACGCCAATGGGGCCCATAAACAAAGACAAGTGGCCACTCTTTTTTTTGAAATTGTG
GAGTGGGGGCACGCGTCAGCCCCCACACGCCGCCCTGCGGTTTTGGACTGTAAAATAAGGGTGTAATAAC
TTGGCTGATTGTAACCCCGCTAACCACTGCGGTCAAACCACTTGCCCACAAAACCACTAATGGCACCCCG
GGGAATACCTGCATAAGTAGGTGGGCGGGCCAAGATAGGGGCGCGATTGCTGCGATCTGGAGGACAAATT
ACACACACTTGCGCCTGAGCGCCAAGCACAGGGTTGTTGGTCCTCATATTCACGAGGTCGCTGAGAGCAC
GGTGGGCTAATGTTGCCATGGGTAGCATATACTACCCAAATATCTGGATAGCATATGCTATCCTAATCTA
TATCTGGGTAGCATAGGCTATCCTAATCTATATCTGGGTAGCATATGCTATCCTAATCTATATCTGGGTA
GTATATGCTATCCTAATTTATATCTGGGTAGCATAGGCTATCCTAATCTATATCTGGGTAGCATATGCTA
TCCTAATCTATATCTGGGTAGTATATGCTATCCTAATCTGTATCCGGGTAGCATATGCTATCCTAATAGA
GATTAGGGTAGTATATGCTATCCTAATTTATATCTGGGTAGCATATACTACCCAAATATCTGGATAGCAT
ATGCTATCCTAATCTATATCTGGGTAGCATATGCTATCCTAATCTATATCTGGGTAGCATAGGCTATCCT
AATCTATATCTGGGTAGCATATGCTATCCTAATCTATATCTGGGTAGTATATGCTATCCTAATTTATATC
TGGGTAGCATAGGCTATCCTAATCTATATCTGGGTAGCATATGCTATCCTAATCTATATCTGGGTAGTAT
ATGCTATCCTAATCTGTATCCGGGTAGCATATGCTATCCTCATGATAAGCTGTCAAACATGAGAATTTTC
TTGAAGACGAAAGGGCCTCGTGATACGCCTATTTTTATAGGTTAATGTCATGATAATAATGGTTTCTTAG
ACGTCAGGTGGCACTTTTCGGGGAAATGTGCGCGGAACCCCTATTTGTTTATTTTTCTAAATACATTCAA
ATATGTATCCGCTCATGAGACAATAACCCTGATAAATGCTTCAATAATATTGAAAAAGGAAGAGTATGAG
TATTCAACATTTCCGTGTCGCCCTTATTCCCTTTTTTGCGGCATTTTGCCTTCCTGTTTTTGCTCACCCA
GAAACGCTGGTGAAAGTAAAAGATGCTGAAGATCAGTTGGGTGCACGAGTGGGTTACATCGAACTGGATC
TCAACAGCGGTAAGATCCTTGAGAGTTTTCGCCCCGAAGAACGTTTTCCAATGATGAGCACTTTTAAAGT
TCTGCTATGTGGCGCGGTATTATCCCGTGTTGACGCCGGGCAAGAGCAACTCGGTCGCCGCATACACTAT
TCTCAGAATGACTTGGTTGAGTACTCACCAGTCACAGAAAAGCATCTTACGGATGGCATGACAGTAAGAG
AATTATGCAGTGCTGCCATAACCATGAGTGATAACACTGCGGCCAACTTACTTCTGACAACGATCGGAGG
ACCGAAGGAGCTAACCGCTTTTTTGCACAACATGGGGGATCATGTAACTCGCCTTGATCGTTGGGAACCG
GAGCTGAATGAAGCCATACCAAACGACGAGCGTGACACCACGATGCCTGCAGCAATGGCAACAACGTTGC
GCAAACTATTAACTGGCGAACTACTTACTCTAGCTTCCCGGCAACAATTAATAGACTGGATGGAGGCGGA
TAAAGTTGCAGGACCACTTCTGCGCTCGGCCCTTCCGGCTGGCTGGTTTATTGCTGATAAATCTGGAGCC
GGTGAGCGTGGGTCTCGCGGTATCATTGCAGCACTGGGGCCAGATGGTAAGCCCTCCCGTATCGTAGTTA
TCTACACGACGGGGAGTCAGGCAACTATGGATGAACGAAATAGACAGATCGCTGAGATAGGTGCCTCACT
GATTAAGCATTGGTAACTGTCAGACCAAGTTTACTCATATATACTTTAGATTGATTTAAAACTTCATTTT
TAATTTAAAAGGATCTAGGTGAAGATCCTTTTTGATAATCTCATGACCAAAATCCCTTAACGTGAGTTTT
CGTTCCACTGAGCGTCAGACCCCGTAGAAAAGATCAAAGGATCTTCTTGAGATCCTTTTTTTCTGCGCGT
AATCTGCTGCTTGCAAACAAAAAAACCACCGCTACCAGCGGTGGTTTGTTTGCCGGATCAAGAGCTACCA
ACTCTTTTTCCGAAGGTAACTGGCTTCAGCAGAGCGCAGATACCAAATACTGTTCTTCTAGTGTAGCCGT
AGTTAGGCCACCACTTCAAGAACTCTGTAGCACCGCCTACATACCTCGCTCTGCTAATCCTGTTACCAGT
GGCTGCTGCCAGTGGCGATAAGTCGTGTCTTACCGGGTTGGACTCAAGACGATAGTTACCGGATAAGGCG
CAGCGGTCGGGCTGAACGGGGGGTTCGTGCACACAGCCCAGCTTGGAGCGAACGACCTACACCGAACTGA
GATACCTACAGCGTGAGCTATGAGAAAGCGCCACGCTTCCCGAAGGGAGAAAGGCGGACAGGTATCCGGT
AAGCGGCAGGGTCGGAACAGGAGAGCGCACGAGGGAGCTTCCAGGGGGAAACGCCTGGTATCTTTATAGT
CCTGTCGGGTTTCGCCACCTCTGACTTGAGCGTCGATTTTTGTGATGCTCGTCAGGGGGGCGGAGCCTAT
GGAAAAACGCCAGCAACGCGGCCTTTTTACGGTTCCTGGCCTTTTGCTGGCCTTTTGCTCACATGTTCTT
TCCTGCGTTATCCCCTGATTCTGTGGATAACCGTATTACCGCCTTTGAGTGAGCTGATACCGCTCGCCGC
AGCCGAACGACCGAGCGCAGCGAGTCAGTGAGCGAGGAAGCGGAAGAGCGCCCAATACGCAAACCGCCTC
TCCCCGCGCGTTGGCCGATTCATTAATGCAGCTGGCACGACAGGTTTCCCGACTGGAAAGCGGGCAGTGA
GCGCAACGCAATTAATGTGAGTTAGCTCACTCATTAGGCACCCCAGGCTTTACACTTTATGCTTCCGGCT
CGTATGTTGTGTGGAATTGTGAGCGGATAACAATTTCACACAGGAAACAGCTATGACCATGATTACGCCA
AGCTCTAGCTAGAGGTCGACCAATTCTCATGTTTGACAGCTTATCATCGCAGATCCGGGCAACGTTGTTG
CCATTGCTGCAGGCGCAGAACTGGTAGGTATGGAAGATCTATACATTGAATCAATATTGGCAATTAGCCA
TATTAGTCATTGGTTATATAGCATAAATCAATATTGGCTATTGGCCATTGCATACGTTGTATCTATATCA
TAATATGTACATTTATATTGGCTCATGTCCAATATGACCGCCATGTTGACATTGATTATTGACTAGTTAT
TAATAGTAATCAATTACGGGGTCATTAGTTCATAGCCCATATATGGAGTTCCGCGTTACATAACTTACGG
TAAATGGCCCGCCTGGCTGACCGCCCAACGACCCCCGCCCATTGACGTCAATAATGACGTATGTTCCCAT
AGTAACGCCAATAGGGACTTTCCATTGACGTCAATGGGTGGAGTATTTACGGTAAACTGCCCACTTGGCA
GTACATCAAGTGTATCATATGCCAAGTCCGCCCCCTATTGACGTCAATGACGGTAAATGGCCCGCCTGGC
ATTATGCCCAGTACATGACCTTACGGGACTTTCCTACTTGGCAGTACATCTACGTATTAGTCATCGCTAT
TACCATGGTGATGCGGTTTTGGCAGTACACCAATGGGCGTGGATAGCGGTTTGACTCACGGGGATTTCCA
AGTCTCCACCCCATTGACGTCAATGGGAGTTTGTTTTGGCACCAAAATCAACGGGACTTTCCAAAATGTC
GTAATAACCCCGCCCCGTTGACGCAAATGGGCGGTAGGCGTGTACGGTGGGAGGTCTATATAAGCAGAGC
TCGTTTAGTGAACCGTCAGATCCTCACTCTCTTCCGCATCGCTGTCTGCGAGGGCCAGCTGTTGGGCTCG
CGGTTGAGGACAAACTCTTCGCGGTCTTTCCAGTACTCTTGGATCGGAAACCCGTCGGCCTCCGAACGGT
ACTCCGCCACCGAGGGACCTGAGCGAGTCCGCATCGACCGGATCGGAAAACCT
